Addgene plasmid #111251: pSW002-Pc-DsRed-Express2
Purpose: Broad host-range bacterial expression vector with constitutive Pc promoter; for tagging bacteria with DsRed-Express2
Depositing lab: Rosemarie Wilton. Depositing organization: Argonne National Laboratory. Publication: A New Suite of Plasmid Vectors for Fluorescence-Based Imaging of Root Colonizing Pseudomonads. Wilton R, Ahrendt AJ, Shinde S, Sholto-Douglas DJ, Johnson JL, Brennan MB, Kemner KM. Front Plant Sci. 2018 Feb 1;8:2242. doi: 10.3389/fpls.2017.02242. eCollection 2017. PubMed 29449848.
Backbone
  Vector backbone: pME6031
  Backbone manufacturer: Dieter Haas; obtained from Culture Collection of Switzerland
  Total vector size (bp): 9143
  Modifications to backbone: Several restriction sites were removed to facilitate cloning
  Vector type: Bacterial Expression
Growth in bacteria
  Bacterial resistance: Tetracycline, 10 μg/mL
  Growth temperature: 37°C
  Growth strain: DH5alpha
  Copy number: Low Copy
Gene/Insert
  Gene/Insert name: DsRed-Express2
  Species: Synthetic
  Promoter: Pc
  Cloning method: Restriction Enzyme; 5′ cloning site NA (unknown if destroyed); 3′ cloning site NA (unknown if destroyed)
  Sequencing primers: 5′ NA
Terms and licenses: Academic/Nonprofit Terms; Industry Terms: Not Available to Industry
How to cite: pSW002-Pc-DsRed-Express2 was a gift from Rosemarie Wilton (Addgene plasmid # 111251 ; http://n2t.net/addgene:111251 ; RRID:Addgene_111251)
