[The description below was written by a language model from this plasmid's Addgene catalogue record and pLannotate feature annotations shown in this document.]
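Description:
pSW002-Pc-DsRed-Express2 is a 9,143 bp broad host-range bacterial expression plasmid built on the pME6031 backbone, from which several restriction sites were removed to simplify cloning. It is a shuttle-type vector with two replication systems. The pVS1 module from a Pseudomonas plasmid (oriV, the RepA replication protein and the StaA stability protein) supports replication and stable maintenance in pseudomonads and related Gram-negative hosts. A p15A origin allows propagation in E. coli, where the record lists it as low copy. Selection is by tetracycline, provided by the tetA efflux gene (TcR) with its divergently oriented regulator TetR.

The payload is a synthetic DsRed-Express2 coding sequence, a rapidly maturing, constitutively fluorescent red/orange protein derived from Discosoma. It sits on the reverse strand, immediately downstream of an efficient ribosome binding site from bacteriophage T7 gene 10. According to the catalogue entry, expression is driven by the constitutive Pc promoter. The automated annotation does not mark this promoter as a feature, so its exact position is not given. No inducer-responsive element is recorded for the reporter, consistent with continuous expression.

The feature table also lists several short fragments: β-lactamase, KanR, a Tn903 transposition protein, an integrase, an RSF origin, a bom site and a Sinorhizobium-like ORF. These look like partial remnants of the backbone's construction or annotation matches rather than functional elements, and only tetracycline resistance is recorded.

The plasmid is intended for fluorescently tagging bacteria. It belongs to a vector suite developed for fluorescence-based imaging of root-colonizing pseudomonads.
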