Features (pLannotate 1.2.2; 15 found; start..end, strand, type, name):
    218..619     +  CDS            Y4CG_SINFN (fragment): Protein inferred from homology: Swiss-Prot protein existence level 3. From Sinorhizobium fredii (strain NBRC 101917 / NGR234).
   1179..1808    +  CDS            pVS1 StaA: stability protein from the Pseudomonas plasmid pVS1 (Heeb et al., 2000)
   2237..3310    +  CDS            pVS1 RepA: replication protein from the Pseudomonas plasmid pVS1 (Heeb et al., 2000)
   3376..3570    +  rep_origin     pVS1 oriV: origin of replication for the Pseudomonas plasmid pVS1 (Heeb et al., 2000)
   3800..4113    +  CDS            bla(M) (fragment): β-lactamase lacking the signal sequence; bla(M); allows cytosolic expression of β-lactamase
   4279..4824    +  rep_origin     p15A ori: Plasmids containing the medium-copy-number p15A origin of replication can be propagated in E. coli cells that contain a second plasmid with the ColE1 origin.
   4912..4967    +  rep_origin     RSF ori (fragment): Plasmids containing the RSF 1030 origin of replication can be propagated in E. coli cells that contain additional plasmids with compatible origins.
   5066..5092    -  misc_feature   bom (fragment): basis of mobility region from pBR322
   5275..5460    -  CDS            int (fragment): INT2_ECOLX - Protein inferred from homology: Swiss-Prot protein existence level 3. Putative integrase believed to be involved in the insertion of antibiotic resistance genes into plasmids and transposons. From Escherichia coli.
   5437..6111    -  CDS            DsRed-Express2: DsRed-Express2 is a basic (constitutively fluorescent) orange fluorescent protein published in 2008, derived from Discosoma sp.. It is reported to be a rapidly-maturing protein.
   6119..6141    -  RBS            RBS: efficient ribosome binding site from bacteriophage T7 gene 10 (Olins and Rangwala, 1989)
   6420..6685    +  CDS            KanR (fragment): aminoglycoside phosphotransferase; aph(3')-Ia; confers resistance to kanamycin
   6826..6972    +  CDS            TRA2_ECOLX (fragment): Protein predicted: Swiss-Prot protein existence level 4. Required for transposition of transposon Tn903. From Escherichia coli.
   7145..7795    -  CDS            TetR: tetracycline resistance regulatory protein; tetR
   7901..9100    +  CDS            TcR: tetracycline efflux protein; tetA; confers resistance to tetracycline
>Addgene plasmid #111251 | pSW002-Pc-DsRed-Express2 | depositor full sequence | sequence record 209126 | pSW002-Pc-DsRed-Express2 sequence 9143 bps
GATCCAACCCCTCCGCTGCTATAGTGCAGTCGGCTTCTGACGTTCAGTGCAGCCGTCTTCTGAAAACGAC
ATGTCGCACAAGTCCTAAGTTACGCGACAGGCTGCCGCCCTGCCCTTTTCCTGGCGTTTTCTTGTCGCGT
GTTTTAGTCGCATAAAGTAGAATACTTGCGACTAGAACCGGAGACATTACGCCATGAACAAGAGCGCCGC
CGCTGGCCTGCTGGGCTATGCCCGCGTCAGCACCGACGACCAGGACTTGACCAACCAACGGGCCGAACTG
CACGCGGCCGGCTGCACCAAGCTGTTTTCCGAGAAGATCACCGGCACCAGGCGCGACCGCCCGGAGCTGG
CCAGGATGCTTGACCACCTACGCCCTGGCGACGTTGTGACAGTGACCAGGCTAGACCGCCTGGCCCGCAG
CACCCGCGACCTACTGGACATTGCCGAGCGCATCCAGGAGGCCGGCGCGGGCCTGCGTAGCCTGGCAGAG
CCGTGGGCCGACACCACCACGCCGGCCGGCCGCATGGTGTTGACCGTGTTCGCCGGCATTGCCGAGTTCG
AGCGTTCCCTAATCATCGACCGCACCCGGAGCGGGCGCGAGGCCGCCAAGGCCCGAGGCGTGAAGTTTGG
CCCCCGCCCTACCCTCACCCCGGCACAGATCGCGCACGCCCGCGAGCTGATCGACCAGGAAGGCCGCACC
GTGAAAGAGGCGGCTGCACTGCTTGGCGTGCATCGCTCGACCCTGTACCGCGCACTTGAGCGCAGCGAGG
AAGTGACGCCCACCGAGGCCAGGCGGCGCGGTGCCTTCCGTGAGGACGCATTGACCGAGGCCGACGCCCT
GGCAGCCGCCGAGAATGAACGCCAAGAGGAACAAGCATGAAACCGCACCAGGACGGCCAGGACGAACCGT
TTTTCATTACCGAAGAGATCGAGGCGGAGATGATCGCGGCCGGGTACGTGTTCGAGCCGCCCGCGCACGT
CTCAACCGTGCGGCTGCATGAAATCCTGGCCGGTTTGTCTGATGCCAAGCTGGCGGCCTGGCCGGCCAGC
TTGGCCGCTGAAGAAACCGAGCGCCGCCGTCTAAAAAGGTGATGTGTATTTGAGTAAAACAGCTTGCGTC
ATGCGGTCGCTGCGTATATGATGCGATGAGTAAATAAACAAATACGCAAGGGGAACGCATGAAGGTTATC
GCTGTACTTAACCAGAAAGGCGGGTCAGGCAAGACGACCATCGCAACCCATCTAGCCCGCGCCCTGCAAC
TCGCCGGGGCCGATGTTCTGTTAGTCGATTCCGATCCCCAGGGCAGTGCCCGCGATTGGGCGGCCGTGCG
GGAAGATCAACCGCTAACCGTTGTCGGCATCGACCGCCCGACGATTGACCGCGACGTGAAGGCCATCGGC
CGGCGCGACTTCGTAGTGATCGACGGAGCGCCCCAGGCGGCGGACTTGGCTGTGTCCGCGATCAAGGCAG
CCGACTTCGTGCTGATTCCGGTGCAGCCAAGCCCTTACGACATATGGGCCACCGCCGACCTGGTGGAGCT
GGTTAAGCAGCGCATTGAGGTCACGGATGGAAGGCTACAAGCGGCCTTTGTCGTGTCGCGGGCGATCAAA
GGCACGCGCATCGGCGGTGAGGTTGCCGAGGCGCTGGCCGGGTACGAGCTGCCCATTCTTGAGTCCCGTA
TCACGCAGCGCGTGAGCTACCCAGGCACTGCCGCCGCCGGCACAACCGTTCTTGAATCAGAACCCGAGGG
CGACGCTGCCCGCGAGGTCCAGGCGCTGGCCGCTGAAATTAAATCAAAACTCATTTGAGTTAATGAGGTA
AAGAGAAAATGAGCAAAAGCACAAACACGCTAAGTGCCGGCCGTCCGAGCGCACGCAGCAGCAAGGCTGC
AACGTTGGCCAGCCTGGCAGACACGCCAGCCATGAAGCGGGTCAACTTTCAGTTGCCGGCGGAGGATCAC
ACCAAGCTGAAGATGTACGCGGTACGCCAAGGCAAGACCATTACCGAGCTGCTATCTGAATACATCGCGC
AGCTACCAGAGTAAATGAGCAAATGAATAAATGAGTAGATGAATTTTAGCGGCTAAAGGAGGCGGCATGG
AAAATCAAGAACAACCAGGCACCGACGCCGTGGAATGCCCCATGTGTGGAGGAACGGGCGGTTGGCCAGG
CGTAAGCGGCTGGGTTGTCTGCCGGCCCTGCAATGGCACTGGAACCCCCAAGCCCGAGGAATCGGCGTGA
GCGGTCGCAAACCATCCGGCCCGGTACAAATCGGCGCGGCGCTGGGTGATGACCTGGTGGAGAAGTTGAA
GGCCGCGCAGGCCGCCCAGCGGCAACGCATCGAGGCAGAAGCACGCCCCGGTGAATCGTGGCAAGCAGCC
GCTGATCGAATCCGCAAAGAATCCCGGCAACCGCCGGCAGCCGGTGCGCCGTCGATTAGGAAGCCGCCCA
AGGGCGACGAGCAACCAGATTTTTTCGTTCCGATGCTCTATGACGTGGGCACCCGCGATAGTCGCAGCAT
CATGGACGTGGCCGTTTTCCGTCTGTCGAAGCGTGACCGACGAGCTGGCGAGGTGATCCGCTACGAGCTT
CCAGACGGGCACGTAGAGGTTTCCGCAGGGCCGGCCGGCATGGCCAGTGTGTGGGATTACGACCTGGTAC
TGATGGCGGTTTCCCATCTAACCGAATCCATGAACCGATACCGGGAAGGGAAGGGAGACAAGCCCGGCCG
CGTGTTCCGTCCACACGTTGCGGACGTACTCAAGTTCTGCCGGCGAGCCGATGGCGGAAAGCAGAAAGAC
GACCTGGTAGAAACCTGCATTCGGTTAAACACCACGCACGTTGCCATGCAGCGTACGAAGAAGGCCAAGA
ACGGCCGCCTGGTGACGGTATCCGAGGGTGAAGCCTTGATTAGCCGCTACAAGATCGTAAAGAGCGAAAC
CGGGCGGCCGGAGTACATCGAGATCGAGCTAGCTGATTGGATGTACCGCGAGATCACAGAAGGCAAGAAC
CCGGACGTGCTGACGGTTCACCCCGATTACTTTTTGATCGATCCCGGCATCGGCCGTTTTCTCTACCGCC
TGGCACGCCGCGCCGCAGGCAAGGCAGAAGCCAGATGGTTGTTCAAGACGATCTACGAACGCAGTGGCAG
CGCCGGAGAGTTCAAGAAGTTCTGTTTCACCGTGCGCAAGCTGATCGGGTCAAATGACCTGCCGGAGTAC
GATTTGAAGGAGGAGGCGGGGCAGGCTGGCCCGATCCTAGTCATGCGCTACCGCAACCTGATCGAGGGCG
AAGCATCCGCCGGTTCCTAATGTACGGAGCAGATGCTAGGGCAAATTGCCCTAGCAGGGGAAAAAGGTCG
AAAAGGTCTCTTTCCTGTGGATAGCACGTACATTGGGAACCCAAAGCCGTACATTGGGAACCGGAACCCG
TACATTGGGAACCCAAAGCCGTACATTGGGAACCGGTCACACATGTAAGTGACTGATATAAAAGAGAAAA
AAGGCGATTTTTCCGCCTAAAACTCTTTAAAACTTATTAAAACTCTTAAAACCCGCCTGGCCTGTGCATA
ACTGTCTGGCCAGCGCACAGCCGAAGAGCTGCAAAAAGCGCCTACCCTTCGGTCGCTGCGCTCCCTACGC
CCCGCCGCTTCGCGTCGGCCTATCGCGGCCGATGGCCGCTCAAAAATGGCTGGCCTACGGCCAGGCAATC
TACCAGGGCGCGGACAAGCCGCGCCGTCGCCACTCGACCGCCGGCGCTGAGGTCTGCCTCGTGAAGAAGG
TGTTGCTGACTCATACCAGGCAATGGCAACAACGTTGCGCAAACTATTAACTGGCGAACTACTTACTCTA
GCTTCCCGGCAACAATTAATAGACTGGATGGAGGCGGATAAAGTTGCAGGACCACTTCTGCGCTCGGCCC
TTCCGGCTGGCTGGTTTATTGCTGATAAATCTGGAGCCGGTGAGCGTGGGTCTCGCGGTATCATTGCAGC
ACTGGGGCCAGATGGTAAGCCCTCCCGTATCGTAGTTATCTACACGACGGGGAGTCAGGCAACTATGGAT
GAACGAAATAGACAGATCGCTGAGATAGGTGCCTCACTGATTAAGCATTGGTAACTGTCAGACCAAGTTT
ACTCATATATACTTTAGATTGATTTAAAACTTCATTTTTAATTTAAAAGGATCTAGGTGAAGATCCTTTT
TGATAATCTCATGACCAAAATCCCTTAACGTGAGTTTTCGTTCCACTGAGCGTCAGACCCCTTAATAAGA
TGATCTTCTTGAGATCGTTTTGGTCTGCGCGTAATCTCTTGCTCTGAAAACGAAAAAACCGCCTTGCAGG
GCGGTTTTTCGAAGGTTCTCTGAGCTACCAACTCTTTGAACCGAGGTAACTGGCTTGGAGGAGCGCAGTC
ACCAAAACTTGTCCTTTCAGTTTAGCCTTAACCGGCGCATGACTTCAAGACTAACTCCTCTAAATCAATT
ACCAGTGGCTGCTGCCAGTGGTGCTTTTGCATGTCTTTCCGGGTTGGACTCAAGACGATAGTTACCGGAT
AAGGCGCAGCGGTCGGACTGAACGGGGGGTTCGTGCATACAGTCCAGCTTGGAGCGAACTGCCTACCCGG
AACTGAGTGTCAGGCGTGGAATGAGACAAACGCGGCCATAACAGCGGAATGACACCGGTAAACCGAAAGG
CAGGAACAGGAGAGCGCACGAGGGAGCCGCCAGGGGGAAACGCCTGGTATCTTTATAGTCCTGTCGGGTT
TCGCCACCACTGATTTGAGCGTCAGATTTCGTGATGCTTGTCAGGGGGGCGGAGCCTATGGAAAAACGGC
TTTGCCGCGGCCCTCTCACTTCCCTGTTAAGTATCTTCCTGGCATCTTCCAGGAAATCTCCGCCCCGTTC
GTAAGCCATTTCCGCTCGCCGCAGTCGAACGACCGAGCGTAGCGAGTCAGTGAGCGAGGAAGCGGAATAT
ATCCTGTATCACATATTCTGCTGACGCACCGGTGCAGCCTTTTTTCTCCTGCCACATGAAGCACTTCACT
GACACCCTCATCAGTGCCAACATAGTAAGCCAGTATACACTCCGCTAGCGCTGAGGTCTGCCTCGTGAAG
AAGGTGTTGCTGACTCATACCAGGTAGTCCGAGGAGCTTTATGCTTGTAAACCGTTTTGTGAAAAAATTT
TTAAAATAAAAAAGGGGACCTCTAGGGTCCCCAATTAATTAGTAATATAATCTATTAAAGGTCATTCAAA
AGGTCATCCACCGGATCAATTCCCCTGCTCGCGCAGGCTGGGTGCCAAGCTCTCGGGTAACATCAAGGCC
CGATCCTTGGAGCCCTTGCCCTCCCGCACGATGATCGTGCCGTGATCGAAATCCAGATCCTTGACCCGCA
GTTGCAAACCCTCACTGATCCGCTAGTCCGAGGCCTCGAGTTACTACTGGAACAGGTGGTGGCGGGCCTC
GGCGCGCTCGTACTGCTCCACCACGGTGTAGTCCTCGTTGTGGGAGGTGATGTCCAGCTTGGAGTCCACG
TAGTAGTAGCCGGGCAGCTTCACGGGCTTCTTGGCCATGTAGATTGACTTGAACTCCACCAGGTAGTGGC
CGCCGCCCTTCAGCTTCAGCGCCTTGTGGATCTCGCCCTTCAGCACGCCGTCGCGGGGGTACAGGCGCTC
GGTGGAGGGCTCCCAGCCCAGAGTCTTCTTCTGCATTACGGGGCCGTCGGAGGGGAAGTTCACGCCGATG
AACTTCACGTGGTAGATGAAGGTGCCGTCCTGCAGGGAGGAGTCCTGGGTCACGGTCACCACGCCGCCGT
CCTCGAAGTTCATCACGCGCTCCCACTTGAAGCCCTCGGGGAAGGACAGCTTCTTGTAGTCGGGGATGTC
GGCGGGGTGCTTCACGTACACCTTGGAGCCGTACTGGAACTGGGGGGACAGGATGTCCCAGGCGAAGGGC
AGGGGGCCGCCCTTGGTCACCTGCAGCTTGGCGGTCTGGGTGCCCTCGTAAGGCTTGCCCTCGCCCTCGC
CCTCGATCTCGAACTCGTGGCCGTTCACGGAGCCCTCCATGTGCACCTTGAAGCGCATGAAGGGCTTGAT
GACGTTCTCAGTGGAATTCATATGTATATCTCCTTCTTAAAGTTAAACAAAATTATTTCTTGAACGGGTT
CGCTACCTGCATTACAGCCTACAGACCGAGAAGGCTTATGTCTACTGGGCCAAGGCATTTGTGTTGTGGA
CGGCCCGCAGCCTTGGTGGGTTTCGACATCCGCGCGAAATGGGGCAAGCTGAAGTCGAGGGTTTTCTGAC
CATGCTCGCCACCGAGAAGCAAGTGGCGCCGGCCACCCACCGGCAGGCGCTCAACGCGCTGTTGTTCTTG
TATCGGCAACGCGTCGACGTCATATGGATCCGATATCGCCGTGGCGGCCAGCTTTTGCCATTCTCACCGG
ATTCAGTCGTCACTCATGGTGATTTCTCACTTGATAACCTTATTTTTGACGAGGGGAAATTAATAGGTTG
TATTGATGTTGGACGAGTCGGAATCGCAGACCGATACCAGGATCTTGCCATCCTATGGAACTGCCTCGGT
GAGTTTTCTCCTTCATTACAGAAACGGCTTTTTCAAAAATATGGTATTGATAATCCTGATATGAATAAAT
TGCAGTTTCATTTGATGCTCGATGAGTTTTTCTAATCAGAATTGGTTAATTGGTTGTAACACTGGCAGAG
CATTACGCTGACTTGACGGGACGGCGGCTTTGTTGAATAAATCGAACTTTTGCTGAGTTGAAGGATCAGA
TCACGCATCTTCCCGACAACGCAGACCGTTCCGTGGCAAAGCAAAAGTTCAAAATCACCAACTGGTCCAC
CTACAACAAAGCTCTCATCAACCGTGGCTCCCTCACTTTCTGGCTGGATGATGGGGCGATTCAGGCCTGG
TATGAGTCAGCAACACCTTCTTCACGAGGCAGACCTCAGCGCCAGAAGGCCGCCAGAGAGGCCGAGCGCG
GCCGTGAGGCTTGGACGCTAGGGCAGGGCATGAAAAAGCCCGTAGCGGGCTGCTACGGGCGTCTGACGCG
GTGGAAAGGGGGAGGGGATGTTGTCTACATGGCTCTGCTGTAGTGAGTGGGTTGCGCTCCGGCAGCGGTC
CTGATCAATCGTCACCCTTTCTCGGTCCTTCAACGTTCCTGACAACGAGCCTCCTTTTCGCCAATCCATC
GACAATCACCGCGAGTCCCTGCTCGAACGCTGCGTCCGGACCGGCTTCGTCGAAGGCGTCTATCGCGGCC
CGCAACAGCGGCGAGAGCGGAGCCTGTTCAACGGTGCCGCCGCGCTCGCCGGCATCGCTGTCGCCGGCCT
GCTCCTCAAGCACGGCCCCAACAGTGAAGTAGCTGATTGTCATCAGCGCATTGACGGCGTCCCCGGCCGA
AAAACCCGCCTCGCAGAGGAAGCGAAGCTGCGCGTCGGCCGTTTCCATCTGCGGTGCGCCCGGTCGCGTG
CCGGCATGGATGCGCGCGCCATCGCGGTAGGCGAGCAGCGCCTGCCTGAAGCTGCGGGCATTCCCGATCA
GAAATGAGCGCCAGTCGTCGTCGGCTCTCGGCACCGAATGCGTATGATTCTCCGCCAGCATGGCTTCGGC
CAGTGCGTCGAGCAGCGCCCGCTTGTTCCTGAAGTGCCAGTAAAGCGCCGGCTGCTGAACCCCCAACCGT
TCCGCCAGTTTGCGTGTCGTCAGACCGTCTACGCCGACCTCGTTCAACAGGTCCAGGGCGGCACGGATCA
CTGTATTCGGCTGCAACTTTGTCATGCTTGACACTTTATCACTGATAAACATAATATGTCCACCAACTTA
TCAGTGATAAAGAATCCGCGCGTTCAATCGGACCAGCGGAGGCTGGTCCGGAGGCCAGACGTGAAACCCA
ACATACCCCTGATCGTAATTCTGAGCACTGTCGCGCTCGACGCTGTCGGCATCGGCCTGATTATGCCGGT
GCTGCCGGGCCTCCTGCGCGATCTGGTTCACTCGAACGACGTCACCGCCCACTATGGCATTCTGCTGGCG
CTGTATGCGTTGGTGCAATTTGCCTGCGCACCTGTGCTGGGCGCGCTGTCGGATCGTTTCGGGCGGCGGC
CAATCTTGCTCGTCTCGCTGGCCGGCGCCACTGTCGACTACGCCATCATGGCGACAGCGCCTTTCCTTTG
GGTTCTCTATATCGGGCGGATCGTGGCCGGCATCACCGGGGCGACTGGGGCGGTAGCCGGCGCTTATATT
GCCGATATCACTGATGGCGATGAGCGCGCGCGGCACTTCGGCTTCATGAGCGCCTGTTTCGGGTTCGGGA
TGGTCGCGGGACCTGTGCTCGGTGGGCTGATGGGCGGTTTCTCCCCCCACGCTCCGTTCTTCGCCGCGGC
AGCCTTGAACGGCCTCAATTTCCTGACGGGCTGTTTCCTTTTGCCGGAGTCGCACAAAGGCGAACGCCGG
CCGTTACGCCGGGAGGCTCTCAACCCGCTCGCTTCGTTCCGGTGGGCCCGGGGCATGACCGTCGTCGCCG
CCCTGATGGCGGTCTTCTTCATCATGCAACTTGTCGGACAGGTGCCGGCCGCGCTTTGGGTCATTTTCGG
CGAGGATCGCTTTCACTGGGACGCGACCACGATCGGCATTTCGCTTGCCGCATTTGGCATTCTGCATTCA
CTCGCCCAGGCAATGATCACCGGCCCTGTAGCCGCCCGGCTCGGCGAAAGGCGGGCACTCATGCTCGGAA
TGATTGCCGACGGCACAGGCTACATCCTGCTTGCCTTCGCGACACGGGGATGGATGGCGTTCCCGATCAT
GGTCCTGCTTGCTTCGGGTGGCATCGGAATGCCGGCGCTGCAAGCAATGTTGTCCAGGCAGGTGGATGAG
GAACGTCAGGGGCAGCTGCAAGGCTCACTGGCGGCGCTCACCAGCCTGACCTCGATCGTCGGACCCCTCC
TCTTCACGGCGATCTATGCGGCTTCTATAACAACGTGGAACGGGTGGGCATGGATTGCAGGCGCTGCCCT
CTACTTGCTCTGCCTGCCGGCGCTGCGTCGCGGGCTTTGGAGCGGCGCAGGGCAACGAGCCGATCGCTGA
TCGTGGAAACGATAGGGGCCGCTCTAGTACTAGCTAGAACTAT
