Features (pLannotate 1.2.2; 15 found; start..end, strand, type, name):
    218..619     +  CDS            Y4CG_SINFN (fragment): Protein inferred from homology: Swiss-Prot protein existence level 3. From Sinorhizobium fredii (strain NBRC 101917 / NGR234).
   1179..1808    +  CDS            pVS1 StaA: stability protein from the Pseudomonas plasmid pVS1 (Heeb et al., 2000)
   2237..3310    +  CDS            pVS1 RepA: replication protein from the Pseudomonas plasmid pVS1 (Heeb et al., 2000)
   3376..3570    +  rep_origin     pVS1 oriV: origin of replication for the Pseudomonas plasmid pVS1 (Heeb et al., 2000)
   3800..4113    +  CDS            bla(M) (fragment): β-lactamase lacking the signal sequence; bla(M); allows cytosolic expression of β-lactamase
   4279..4824    +  rep_origin     p15A ori: Plasmids containing the medium-copy-number p15A origin of replication can be propagated in E. coli cells that contain a second plasmid with the ColE1 origin.
   4912..4967    +  rep_origin     RSF ori (fragment): Plasmids containing the RSF 1030 origin of replication can be propagated in E. coli cells that contain additional plasmids with compatible origins.
   5066..5092    -  misc_feature   bom (fragment): basis of mobility region from pBR322
   5275..5460    -  CDS            int (fragment): INT2_ECOLX - Protein inferred from homology: Swiss-Prot protein existence level 3. Putative integrase believed to be involved in the insertion of antibiotic resistance genes into plasmids and transposons. From Escherichia coli.
   5437..6111    -  CDS            DsRed-Express2: DsRed-Express2 is a basic (constitutively fluorescent) orange fluorescent protein published in 2008, derived from Discosoma sp.. It is reported to be a rapidly-maturing protein.
   6119..6141    -  RBS            RBS: efficient ribosome binding site from bacteriophage T7 gene 10 (Olins and Rangwala, 1989)
   6420..6685    +  CDS            KanR (fragment): aminoglycoside phosphotransferase; aph(3')-Ia; confers resistance to kanamycin
   6826..6972    +  CDS            TRA2_ECOLX (fragment): Protein predicted: Swiss-Prot protein existence level 4. Required for transposition of transposon Tn903. From Escherichia coli.
   7145..7795    -  CDS            TetR: tetracycline resistance regulatory protein; tetR
   7901..9100    +  CDS            TcR: tetracycline efflux protein; tetA; confers resistance to tetracycline
>Addgene plasmid #111251 | pSW002-Pc-DsRed-Express2 | addgene full sequence | sequence record 215270 | Addgene NGS Result
GATCCAACCCCTCCGCTGCTATAGTGCAGTCGGCTTCTGACGTTCAGTGCAGCCGTCTTCTGAAAACGAC
ATGTCGCACAAGTCCTAAGTTACGCGACAGGCTGCCGCCCTGCCCTTTTCCTGGCGTTTTCTTGTCGCGT
GTTTTAGTCGCATAAAGTAGAATACTTGCGACTAGAACCGGAGACATTACGCCATGAACAAGAGCGCCGC
CGCTGGCCTGCTGGGCTATGCCCGCGTCAGCACCGACGACCAGGACTTGACCAACCAACGGGCCGAACTG
CACGCGGCCGGCTGCACCAAGCTGTTTTCCGAGAAGATCACCGGCACCAGGCGCGACCGCCCGGAGCTGG
CCAGGATGCTTGACCACCTACGCCCTGGCGACGTTGTGACAGTGACCAGGCTAGACCGCCTGGCCCGCAG
CACCCGCGACCTACTGGACATTGCCGAGCGCATCCAGGAGGCCGGCGCGGGCCTGCGTAGCCTGGCAGAG
CCGTGGGCCGACACCACCACGCCGGCCGGCCGCATGGTGTTGACCGTGTTCGCCGGCATTGCCGAGTTCG
AGCGTTCCCTAATCATCGACCGCACCCGGAGCGGGCGCGAGGCCGCCAAGGCCCGAGGCGTGAAGTTTGG
CCCCCGCCCTACCCTCACCCCGGCACAGATCGCGCACGCCCGCGAGCTGATCGACCAGGAAGGCCGCACC
GTGAAAGAGGCGGCTGCACTGCTTGGCGTGCATCGCTCGACCCTGTACCGCGCACTTGAGCGCAGCGAGG
AAGTGACGCCCACCGAGGCCAGGCGGCGCGGTGCCTTCCGTGAGGACGCATTGACCGAGGCCGACGCCCT
GGCAGCCGCCGAGAATGAACGCCAAGAGGAACAAGCATGAAACCGCACCAGGACGGCCAGGACGAACCGT
TTTTCATTACCGAAGAGATCGAGGCGGAGATGATCGCGGCCGGGTACGTGTTCGAGCCGCCCGCGCACGT
CTCAACCGTGCGGCTGCATGAAATCCTGGCCGGTTTGTCTGATGCCAAGCTGGCGGCCTGGCCGGCCAGC
TTGGCCGCTGAAGAAACCGAGCGCCGCCGTCTAAAAAGGTGATGTGTATTTGAGTAAAACAGCTTGCGTC
ATGCGGTCGCTGCGTATATGATGCGATGAGTAAATAAACAAATACGCAAGGGGAACGCATGAAGGTTATC
GCTGTACTTAACCAGAAAGGCGGGTCAGGCAAGACGACCATCGCAACCCATCTAGCCCGCGCCCTGCAAC
TCGCCGGGGCCGATGTTCTGTTAGTCGATTCCGATCCCCAGGGCAGTGCCCGCGATTGGGCGGCCGTGCG
GGAAGATCAACCGCTAACCGTTGTCGGCATCGACCGCCCGACGATTGACCGCGACGTGAAGGCCATCGGC
CGGCGCGACTTCGTAGTGATCGACGGAGCGCCCCAGGCGGCGGACTTGGCTGTGTCCGCGATCAAGGCAG
CCGACTTCGTGCTGATTCCGGTGCAGCCAAGCCCTTACGACATATGGGCCACCGCCGACCTGGTGGAGCT
GGTTAAGCAGCGCATTGAGGTCACGGATGGAAGGCTACAAGCGGCCTTTGTCGTGTCGCGGGCGATCAAA
GGCACGCGCATCGGCGGTGAGGTTGCCGAGGCGCTGGCCGGGTACGAGCTGCCCATTCTTGAGTCCCGTA
TCACGCAGCGCGTGAGCTACCCAGGCACTGCCGCCGCCGGCACAACCGTTCTTGAATCAGAACCCGAGGG
CGACGCTGCCCGCGAGGTCCAGGCGCTGGCCGCTGAAATTAAATCAAAACTCATTTGAGTTAATGAGGTA
AAGAGAAAATGAGCAAAAGCACAAACACGCTAAGTGCCGGCCGTCCGAGCGCACGCAGCAGCAAGGCTGC
AACGTTGGCCAGCCTGGCAGACACGCCAGCCATGAAGCGGGTCAACTTTCAGTTGCCGGCGGAGGATCAC
ACCAAGCTGAAGATGTACGCGGTACGCCAAGGCAAGACCATTACCGAGCTGCTATCTGAATACATCGCGC
AGCTACCAGAGTAAATGAGCAAATGAATAAATGAGTAGATGAATTTTAGCGGCTAAAGGAGGCGGCATGG
AAAATCAAGAACAACCAGGCACCGACGCCGTGGAATGCCCCATGTGTGGAGGAACGGGCGGTTGGCCAGG
CGTAAGCGGCTGGGTTGTCTGCCGGCCCTGCAATGGCACTGGAACCCCCAAGCCCGAGGAATCGGCGTGA
GCGGTCGCAAACCATCCGGCCCGGTACAAATCGGCGCGGCGCTGGGTGATGACCTGGTGGAGAAGTTGAA
GGCCGCGCAGGCCGCCCAGCGGCAACGCATCGAGGCAGAAGCACGCCCCGGTGAATCGTGGCAAGCAGCC
GCTGATCGAATCCGCAAAGAATCCCGGCAACCGCCGGCAGCCGGTGCGCCGTCGATTAGGAAGCCGCCCA
AGGGCGACGAGCAACCAGATTTTTTCGTTCCGATGCTCTATGACGTGGGCACCCGCGATAGTCGCAGCAT
CATGGACGTGGCCGTTTTCCGTCTGTCGAAGCGTGACCGACGAGCTGGCGAGGTGATCCGCTACGAGCTT
CCAGACGGGCACGTAGAGGTTTCCGCAGGGCCGGCCGGCATGGCCAGTGTGTGGGATTACGACCTGGTAC
TGATGGCGGTTTCCCATCTAACCGAATCCATGAACCGATACCGGGAAGGGAAGGGAGACAAGCCCGGCCG
CGTGTTCCGTCCACACGTTGCGGACGTACTCAAGTTCTGCCGGCGAGCCGATGGCGGAAAGCAGAAAGAC
GACCTGGTAGAAACCTGCATTCGGTTAAACACCACGCACGTTGCCATGCAGCGTACGAAGAAGGCCAAGA
ACGGCCGCCTGGTGACGGTATCCGAGGGTGAAGCCTTGATTAGCCGCTACAAGATCGTAAAGAGCGAAAC
CGGGCGGCCGGAGTACATCGAGATCGAGCTAGCTGATTGGATGTACCGCGAGATCACAGAAGGCAAGAAC
CCGGACGTGCTGACGGTTCACCCCGATTACTTTTTGATCGATCCCGGCATCGGCCGTTTTCTCTACCGCC
TGGCACGCCGCGCCGCAGGCAAGGCAGAAGCCAGATGGTTGTTCAAGACGATCTACGAACGCAGTGGCAG
CGCCGGAGAGTTCAAGAAGTTCTGTTTCACCGTGCGCAAGCTGATCGGGTCAAATGACCTGCCGGAGTAC
GATTTGAAGGAGGAGGCGGGGCAGGCTGGCCCGATCCTAGTCATGCGCTACCGCAACCTGATCGAGGGCG
AAGCATCCGCCGGTTCCTAATGTACGGAGCAGATGCTAGGGCAAATTGCCCTAGCAGGGGAAAAAGGTCG
AAAAGGTCTCTTTCCTGTGGATAGCACGTACATTGGGAACCCAAAGCCGTACATTGGGAACCGGAACCCG
TACATTGGGAACCCAAAGCCGTACATTGGGAACCGGTCACACATGTAAGTGACTGATATAAAAGAGAAAA
AAGGCGATTTTTCCGCCTAAAACTCTTTAAAACTTATTAAAACTCTTAAAACCCGCCTGGCCTGTGCATA
ACTGTCTGGCCAGCGCACAGCCGAAGAGCTGCAAAAAGCGCCTACCCTTCGGTCGCTGCGCTCCCTACGC
CCCGCCGCTTCGCGTCGGCCTATCGCGGCCGATGGCCGCTCAAAAATGGCTGGCCTACGGCCAGGCAATC
TACCAGGGCGCGGACAAGCCGCGCCGTCGCCACTCGACCGCCGGCGCTGAGGTCTGCCTCGTGAAGAAGG
TGTTGCTGACTCATACCAGGCAATGGCAACAACGTTGCGCAAACTATTAACTGGCGAACTACTTACTCTA
GCTTCCCGGCAACAATTAATAGACTGGATGGAGGCGGATAAAGTTGCAGGACCACTTCTGCGCTCGGCCC
TTCCGGCTGGCTGGTTTATTGCTGATAAATCTGGAGCCGGTGAGCGTGGGTCTCGCGGTATCATTGCAGC
ACTGGGGCCAGATGGTAAGCCCTCCCGTATCGTAGTTATCTACACGACGGGGAGTCAGGCAACTATGGAT
GAACGAAATAGACAGATCGCTGAGATAGGTGCCTCACTGATTAAGCATTGGTAACTGTCAGACCAAGTTT
ACTCATATATACTTTAGATTGATTTAAAACTTCATTTTTAATTTAAAAGGATCTAGGTGAAGATCCTTTT
TGATAATCTCATGACCAAAATCCCTTAACGTGAGTTTTCGTTCCACTGAGCGTCAGACCCCTTAATAAGA
TGATCTTCTTGAGATCGTTTTGGTCTGCGCGTAATCTCTTGCTCTGAAAACGAAAAAACCGCCTTGCAGG
GCGGTTTTTCGAAGGTTCTCTGAGCTACCAACTCTTTGAACCGAGGTAACTGGCTTGGAGGAGCGCAGTC
ACCAAAACTTGTCCTTTCAGTTTAGCCTTAACCGGCGCATGACTTCAAGACTAACTCCTCTAAATCAATT
ACCAGTGGCTGCTGCCAGTGGTGCTTTTGCATGTCTTTCCGGGTTGGACTCAAGACGATAGTTACCGGAT
AAGGCGCAGCGGTCGGACTGAACGGGGGGTTCGTGCATACAGTCCAGCTTGGAGCGAACTGCCTACCCGG
AACTGAGTGTCAGGCGTGGAATGAGACAAACGCGGCCATAACAGCGGAATGACACCGGTAAACCGAAAGG
CAGGAACAGGAGAGCGCACGAGGGAGCCGCCAGGGGGAAACGCCTGGTATCTTTATAGTCCTGTCGGGTT
TCGCCACCACTGATTTGAGCGTCAGATTTCGTGATGCTTGTCAGGGGGGCGGAGCCTATGGAAAAACGGC
TTTGCCGCGGCCCTCTCACTTCCCTGTTAAGTATCTTCCTGGCATCTTCCAGGAAATCTCCGCCCCGTTC
GTAAGCCATTTCCGCTCGCCGCAGTCGAACGACCGAGCGTAGCGAGTCAGTGAGCGAGGAAGCGGAATAT
ATCCTGTATCACATATTCTGCTGACGCACCGGTGCAGCCTTTTTTCTCCTGCCACATGAAGCACTTCACT
GACACCCTCATCAGTGCCAACATAGTAAGCCAGTATACACTCCGCTAGCGCTGAGGTCTGCCTCGTGAAG
AAGGTGTTGCTGACTCATACCAGGTAGTCCGAGGAGCTTTATGCTTGTAAACCGTTTTGTGAAAAAATTT
TTAAAATAAAAAAGGGGACCTCTAGGGTCCCCAATTAATTAGTAATATAATCTATTAAAGGTCATTCAAA
AGGTCATCCACCGGATCAATTCCCCTGCTCGCGCAGGCTGGGTGCCAAGCTCTCGGGTAACATCAAGGCC
CGATCCTTGGAGCCCTTGCCCTCCCGCACGATGATCGTGCCGTGATCGAAATCCAGATCCTTGACCCGCA
GTTGCAAACCCTCACTGATCCGCTAGTCCGAGGCCTCGAGTTACTACTGGAACAGGTGGTGGCGGGCCTC
GGCGCGCTCGTACTGCTCCACCACGGTGTAGTCCTCGTTGTGGGAGGTGATGTCCAGCTTGGAGTCCACG
TAGTAGTAGCCGGGCAGCTTCACGGGCTTCTTGGCCATGTAGATTGACTTGAACTCCACCAGGTAGTGGC
CGCCGCCCTTCAGCTTCAGCGCCTTGTGGATCTCGCCCTTCAGCACGCCGTCGCGGGGGTACAGGCGCTC
GGTGGAGGGCTCCCAGCCCAGAGTCTTCTTCTGCATTACGGGGCCGTCGGAGGGGAAGTTCACGCCGATG
AACTTCACGTGGTAGATGAAGGTGCCGTCCTGCAGGGAGGAGTCCTGGGTCACGGTCACCACGCCGCCGT
CCTCGAAGTTCATCACGCGCTCCCACTTGAAGCCCTCGGGGAAGGACAGCTTCTTGTAGTCGGGGATGTC
GGCGGGGTGCTTCACGTACACCTTGGAGCCGTACTGGAACTGGGGGGACAGGATGTCCCAGGCGAAGGGC
AGGGGGCCGCCCTTGGTCACCTGCAGCTTGGCGGTCTGGGTGCCCTCGTAGGGCTTGCCCTCGCCCTCGC
CCTCGATCTCGAACTCGTGGCCGTTCACGGAGCCCTCCATGTGCACCTTGAAGCGCATGAAGGGCTTGAT
GACGTTCTCAGTGGAATTCATATGTATATCTCCTTCTTAAAGTTAAACAAAATTATTTCTTGAACGGGTT
CGCTACCTGCATTACAGCCTACAGACCGAGAAGGCTTATGTCTACTGGGCCAAGGCATTTGTGTTGTGGA
CGGCCCGCAGCCTTGGTGGGTTTCGACATCCGCGCGAAATGGGGCAAGCTGAAGTCGAGGGTTTTCTGAC
CATGCTCGCCACCGAGAAGCAAGTGGCGCCGGCCACCCACCGGCAGGCGCTCAACGCGCTGTTGTTCTTG
TATCGGCAACGCGTCGACGTCATATGGATCCGATATCGCCGTGGCGGCCAGCTTTTGCCATTCTCACCGG
ATTCAGTCGTCACTCATGGTGATTTCTCACTTGATAACCTTATTTTTGACGAGGGGAAATTAATAGGTTG
TATTGATGTTGGACGAGTCGGAATCGCAGACCGATACCAGGATCTTGCCATCCTATGGAACTGCCTCGGT
GAGTTTTCTCCTTCATTACAGAAACGGCTTTTTCAAAAATATGGTATTGATAATCCTGATATGAATAAAT
TGCAGTTTCATTTGATGCTCGATGAGTTTTTCTAATCAGAATTGGTTAATTGGTTGTAACACTGGCAGAG
CATTACGCTGACTTGACGGGACGGCGGCTTTGTTGAATAAATCGAACTTTTGCTGAGTTGAAGGATCAGA
TCACGCATCTTCCCGACAACGCAGACCGTTCCGTGGCAAAGCAAAAGTTCAAAATCACCAACTGGTCCAC
CTACAACAAAGCTCTCATCAACCGTGGCTCCCTCACTTTCTGGCTGGATGATGGGGCGATTCAGGCCTGG
TATGAGTCAGCAACACCTTCTTCACGAGGCAGACCTCAGCGCCAGAAGGCCGCCAGAGAGGCCGAGCGCG
GCCGTGAGGCTTGGACGCTAGGGCAGGGCATGAAAAAGCCCGTAGCGGGCTGCTACGGGCGTCTGACGCG
GTGGAAAGGGGGAGGGGATGTTGTCTACATGGCTCTGCTGTAGTGAGTGGGTTGCGCTCCGGCAGCGGTC
CTGATCAATCGTCACCCTTTCTCGGTCCTTCAACGTTCCTGACAACGAGCCTCCTTTTCGCCAATCCATC
GACAATCACCGCGAGTCCCTGCTCGAACGCTGCGTCCGGACCGGCTTCGTCGAAGGCGTCTATCGCGGCC
CGCAACAGCGGCGAGAGCGGAGCCTGTTCAACGGTGCCGCCGCGCTCGCCGGCATCGCTGTCGCCGGCCT
GCTCCTCAAGCACGGCCCCAACAGTGAAGTAGCTGATTGTCATCAGCGCATTGACGGCGTCCCCGGCCGA
AAAACCCGCCTCGCAGAGGAAGCGAAGCTGCGCGTCGGCCGTTTCCATCTGCGGTGCGCCCGGTCGCGTG
CCGGCATGGATGCGCGCGCCATCGCGGTAGGCGAGCAGCGCCTGCCTGAAGCTGCGGGCATTCCCGATCA
GAAATGAGCGCCAGTCGTCGTCGGCTCTCGGCACCGAATGCGTATGATTCTCCGCCAGCATGGCTTCGGC
CAGTGCGTCGAGCAGCGCCCGCTTGTTCCTGAAGTGCCAGTAAAGCGCCGGCTGCTGAACCCCCAACCGT
TCCGCCAGTTTGCGTGTCGTCAGACCGTCTACGCCGACCTCGTTCAACAGGTCCAGGGCGGCACGGATCA
CTGTATTCGGCTGCAACTTTGTCATGCTTGACACTTTATCACTGATAAACATAATATGTCCACCAACTTA
TCAGTGATAAAGAATCCGCGCGTTCAATCGGACCAGCGGAGGCTGGTCCGGAGGCCAGACGTGAAACCCA
ACATACCCCTGATCGTAATTCTGAGCACTGTCGCGCTCGACGCTGTCGGCATCGGCCTGATTATGCCGGT
GCTGCCGGGCCTCCTGCGCGATCTGGTTCACTCGAACGACGTCACCGCCCACTATGGCATTCTGCTGGCG
CTGTATGCGTTGGTGCAATTTGCCTGCGCACCTGTGCTGGGCGCGCTGTCGGATCGTTTCGGGCGGCGGC
CAATCTTGCTCGTCTCGCTGGCCGGCGCCACTGTCGACTACGCCATCATGGCGACAGCGCCTTTCCTTTG
GGTTCTCTATATCGGGCGGATCGTGGCCGGCATCACCGGGGCGACTGGGGCGGTAGCCGGCGCTTATATT
GCCGATATCACTGATGGCGATGAGCGCGCGCGGCACTTCGGCTTCATGAGCGCCTGTTTCGGGTTCGGGA
TGGTCGCGGGACCTGTGCTCGGTGGGCTGATGGGCGGTTTCTCCCCCCACGCTCCGTTCTTCGCCGCGGC
AGCCTTGAACGGCCTCAATTTCCTGACGGGCTGTTTCCTTTTGCCGGAGTCGCACAAAGGCGAACGCCGG
CCGTTACGCCGGGAGGCTCTCAACCCGCTCGCTTCGTTCCGGTGGGCCCGGGGCATGACCGTCGTCGCCG
CCCTGATGGCGGTCTTCTTCATCATGCAACTTGTCGGACAGGTGCCGGCCGCGCTTTGGGTCATTTTCGG
CGAGGATCGCTTTCACTGGGACGCGACCACGATCGGCATTTCGCTTGCCGCATTTGGCATTCTGCATTCA
CTCGCCCAGGCAATGATCACCGGCCCTGTAGCCGCCCGGCTCGGCGAAAGGCGGGCACTCATGCTCGGAA
TGATTGCCGACGGCACAGGCTACATCCTGCTTGCCTTCGCGACACGGGGATGGATGGCGTTCCCGATCAT
GGTCCTGCTTGCTTCGGGTGGCATCGGAATGCCGGCGCTGCAAGCAATGTTGTCCAGGCAGGTGGATGAG
GAACGTCAGGGGCAGCTGCAAGGCTCACTGGCGGCGCTCACCAGCCTGACCTCGATCGTCGGACCCCTCC
TCTTCACGGCGATCTATGCGGCTTCTATAACAACGTGGAACGGGTGGGCATGGATTGCAGGCGCTGCCCT
CTACTTGCTCTGCCTGCCGGCGCTGCGTCGCGGGCTTTGGAGCGGCGCAGGGCAACGAGCCGATCGCTGA
TCGTGGAAACGATAGGGGCCGCTCTAGTACTAGCTAGAACTAT
